Addgene plasmid #245641: pICSL12039
Purpose: Level 0 Golden Gate part YAO promoter, GGAG - AATG
Depositing lab: Mark Youles. Depositing organization: Sainsbury Laboratory, Norwich.
Backbone
  Vector backbone: pICH41295
  Backbone size w/o insert (bp): 2249
  Vector type: Synthetic Biology
Growth in bacteria
  Bacterial resistance: Spectinomycin, 50 μg/mL
  Growth temperature: 37°C
  Growth strain: DH5alpha
  Copy number: High Copy
Gene/Insert
  Gene/Insert name: YAO promoter
  Species: A. thaliana (mustard weed)
  Insert size (bp): 599
  Mutation: BsaI/BpiI sites removed by point-mutation
  Cloning method: Restriction Enzyme; 5′ cloning site BsaI (destroyed during cloning); 3′ cloning site BsaI (destroyed during cloning)
  Sequencing primers: 5′ TCACATGTTCTTTCCTGCG; 3′ GTCTCATGAGCGGATACATATTTGAATG
Terms and licenses: Academic/Nonprofit Terms; Industry Terms: Not Available to Industry
Depositor comments: Level 0 promoter + 5' untranslated region module used for GoldenGate assemblies using the MoClo overhang syntax
How to cite: pICSL12039 was a gift from Mark Youles (Addgene plasmid # 245641 ; http://n2t.net/addgene:245641 ; RRID:Addgene_245641)
