[The description below was written by a language model from this plasmid's Addgene catalogue record and pLannotate feature annotations shown in this document.]
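Description:
pICSL12039 is a Level 0 Golden Gate (MoClo) part plasmid built on the pICH41295 backbone, a small high-copy E. coli cloning vector classed under synthetic biology. The sequenced record totals 2,848 nt, consistent with the stated 2,249 bp backbone plus a 599 bp insert. Propagation relies on a ColE1/pMB1/pUC-type origin of replication, and selection is by spectinomycin through the aadA gene (streptomycin/spectinomycin resistance), which lies downstream of an annotated AmpR (bla) promoter. The short annotated fragments of an integrase, a gentamicin acetyltransferase and lacI are most likely remnants carried along with the resistance cassette and the original cloning region, not functional genes.

The payload is the YAO promoter from Arabidopsis thaliana, supplied as a combined promoter plus 5′ untranslated region module. It is flanked by the GGAG and AATG fusion overhangs of the MoClo syntax, so that Type IIS digestion releases it ready to be joined directly upstream of a coding sequence part, with the ATG in the 3′ overhang serving as the start codon junction. Internal BsaI and BpiI sites were removed by point mutation ("domestication") so that the part survives the successive one-pot restriction-ligation steps. The automated feature table does not annotate the promoter itself. It presumably occupies the unannotated stretch between the lacI fragment and the AmpR promoter, though the record does not give coordinates.

The plasmid has no plant expression function of its own. It serves as a standardised building block for assembling Level 1 transcription units, and then multigene constructs, in which a gene of interest is to be driven by YAO regulatory sequences in plants.
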