Features (pLannotate 1.2.2; 6 found; start..end, strand, type, name):
      1..589     +  rep_origin     ori: high-copy-number ColE1/pMB1/pBR322/pUC origin of replication
    772..821     +  CDS            lacI (fragment): lac repressor; lacI; The lac repressor binds to the lac operator to inhibit transcription in E. coli. This inhibition can be relieved by adding lactose or isopropyl-β-D-thiogalactopyranoside (IPTG).
   1561..1665    +  promoter       AmpR promoter: bla
   1656..1736    -  CDS            int (fragment): INT2_ECOLX - Protein inferred from homology: Swiss-Prot protein existence level 3. Putative integrase believed to be involved in the insertion of antibiotic resistance genes into plasmids and transposons. From Escherichia coli.
   1824..1880    +  CDS            GmR (fragment): gentamycin acetyltransferase; aacC1; confers resistance to gentamycin
   1887..2675    +  CDS            aadA: S3AD_ECOLX - Experimental evidence at protein level: Swiss-Prot protein existence level 1. Mediates bacterial resistance to the antibiotics streptomycin and spectinomycin. From Escherichia coli.
>Addgene plasmid #245641 | pICSL12039 | addgene full sequence | sequence record 495469 | Addgene NGS Result
TTGAGATCCTTTTTTTCTGCGCGTAATCTGCTGCTTGCAAACAAAAAAACCACCGCTACCAGCGGTGGTT
TGTTTGCCGGATCAAGAGCTACCAACTCTTTTTCCGAAGGTAACTGGCTTCAGCAGAGCGCAGATACCAA
ATACTGTTCTTCTAGTGTAGCCGTAGTTAGGCCACCACTTCAAGAACTCTGTAGCACCGCCTACATACCT
CGCTCTGCTAATCCTGTTACCAGTGGCTGCTGCCAGTGGCGATAAGTCGTGTCTTACCGGGTTGGACTCA
AGACGATAGTTACCGGATAAGGCGCAGCGGTCGGGCTGAACGGGGGGTTCGTGCACACAGCCCAGCTTGG
AGCGAACGACCTACACCGAACTGAGATACCTACAGCGTGAGCTATGAGAAAGCGCCACGCTTCCCGAAGG
GAGAAAGGCGGACAGGTATCCGGTAAGCGGCAGGGTCGGAACAGGAGAGCGCACGAGGGAGCTTCCAGGG
GGAAACGCCTGGTATCTTTATAGTCCTGTCGGGTTTCGCCACCTCTGACTTGAGCGTCGATTTTTGTGAT
GCTCGTCAGGGGGGCGGAGCCTATGGAAAAACGCCAGCAACGCGGCCTTTTTACGGTTCCTGGCCTTTTG
CTGGCCTTTTGCTCACATGTTCTTTCCTGCGTTATCCCCTGATTCTGTGGATAACCGTATTACCGCCTTT
GAGTGAGCTGATACCGCTCGCCGCAGCCGAACGACCGAGCGCAGCGAGTCAGTGAGCGAGGAAGCGGAAG
AGCGCCCAATACGCAAACCGCCTCTCCCCGCGCGTTGGCCGATTCATTAATCACTCTGTGGTCTCAGGAG
TCGACAAAGACTGGTCGGTCGGTTTTGGTAGACAATTGAAATTAGATGGATGGTCCGGTTCGGTATACTA
TAAGATTAAAAACAGTTTTAAATTCAGCTAAACCGAACTCATTTGATTTTATTAAACCGGAATCATCCGA
TTCGAGTTTGTAAAAAATACCGAAATTGAAAACACTAAACAAAAACTGTATTAAACTGTTACTGAAATAA
GAGAATCTCCCAATTCGGTTTACGTACTACTCTTCAGAAATCAGAACCAAAAATTCAGAAATCGGATTGA
ACCAAACTTAAATTGACGGTCCGGTTAGTTTTCGGCTCTACAAATTAAAGGCCCAAGTTTCTGCTTTAAA
AGAACGAAATAGTTAATGGGCTCAAACCATAGACCAGGTAAGTCATGGGCTTGGTTAGTCCGGGTCAACC
CGGTAGACCCGATTCCTGAAGAAAACCTAGTGGAAGGTTTAAAGTTGTAAACTTTCCGACCAAATAAACA
AAATCGTTTTCCAGCTTCTTCCGTCGCCACTAAACCCTGAGGCTAAACCTAGACGAGTCAAAGTGTAAAA
TCGTTAAACCCTAAGAGGGAGTGAGAGAGAGAAGAAATGTGAGACCACGAAGTGGCTCTTCAGTGGACGA
AAGGGCCTCGTGATACGCCTATTTTTATAGGTTAATGTCATGATAATAATGGTTTCTTAGACGTCAGGTG
GCACTTTTCGGGGAAATGTGCGCGGAACCCCTATTTGTTTATTTTTCTAAATACATTCAAATATGTATCC
GCTCATGAGACAATAACCCTGATAAATGCTTCAATAATATTGAAAAAGGAAGAGTATGCGCTCACGCAAC
TGGTCCAGAACCTTGACCGAACGCAGCGGTGGTAACGGCGCAGTGGCGGTTTTCATGGCTTGTTATGACT
GTTTTTTTTTGGGGTACAGTCTATGCCTCGGGCATCCAAGCAGCAAGCGCGTTACGCCGTGGGTCGATGT
TTGATGTTATGGAGCAGCAACGATGTTACGCAGCAGGGCAGTCGCCCTAAAACAAAGTTAAACATCATGA
GGGAAGCGGTGATCGCCGAAGTATCGACTCAACTATCAGAGGTAGTTGGCGTCATCGAGCGCCATCTCGA
ACCGACGTTGCTGGCCGTACATTTGTACGGCTCCGCAGTGGATGGCGGCCTGAAGCCACACAGCGATATT
GATTTGCTGGTTACGGTGACCGTAAGGCTTGATGAAACAACGCGGCGAGCTTTGATCAACGACCTTTTGG
AAACTTCGGCTTCCCCTGGAGAGAGCGAGATTCTCCGCGCTGTAGAAGTCACCATTGTTGTGCACGACGA
CATCATTCCGTGGCGTTATCCAGCTAAGCGCGAACTGCAATTTGGAGAATGGCAGCGCAATGACATTCTT
GCAGGTATCTTCGAGCCAGCCACGATCGACATTGATCTGGCTATCTTGCTGACAAAAGCAAGAGAACATA
GCGTTGCCTTGGTAGGTCCAGCGGCGGAGGAACTCTTTGATCCGGTTCCTGAACAGGATCTATTTGAGGC
GCTAAATGAAACCTTAACGCTATGGAACTCGCCGCCCGACTGGGCTGGCGATGAGCGAAATGTAGTGCTT
ACGTTGTCCCGCATTTGGTACAGCGCAGTAACCGGCAAAATCGCGCCGAAGGATGTCGCTGCCGACTGGG
CAATGGAGCGCCTGCCGGCCCAGTATCAGCCCGTCATACTTGAAGCTAGACAGGCTTATCTTGGACAAGA
AGAAGATCGCTTGGCCTCGCGCGCAGATCAGTTGGAAGAATTTGTCCATTACGTAAAAGGCGAGATCACC
AAGGTAGTCGGCAAATAACTGTCAGACCAAGTTTACTCATATATACTTTAGATTGATTTAAAACTTCATT
TTTAATTTAAAAGGATCTAGGTGAAGATCCTTTTTGATAATCTCATGACCAAAATCCCTTAACGTGAGTT
TTCGTTCCACTGAGCGTCAGACCCCGTAGAAAAGATCAAAGGATCTTC
